Addgene plasmid #141926: TFORF2107
Purpose: Lentiviral vector for overexpressing transcription factor ORFs with unique 24-bp barcodes. Barcodes facilitate identification of transcription factors in pooled screens.
Depositing lab: Feng Zhang. Depositing organization: Broad Institute. Publication: A transcription factor atlas of directed differentiation. Joung J, Ma S, Tay T, Geiger-Schuller KR, Kirchgatterer PC, Verdine VK, Guo B, Arias-Garcia MA, Allen WE, Singh A, Kuksenko O, Abudayyeh OO, Gootenberg JS, Fu Z, Macrae RK, Buenrostro JD, Regev A, Zhang F. Cell. 2023 Jan 5;186(1):209-229.e26. doi: 10.1016/j.cell.2022.11.026. PubMed 36608654.
Backbone
  Vector backbone: pLX_TRC317
  Backbone manufacturer: Broad Institute Genetic Perturbation Platform
  Backbone size w/o insert (bp): 8264
  Vector type: Mammalian Expression, Lentiviral
  Selectable markers: Puromycin
Growth in bacteria
  Bacterial resistance: Ampicillin, 100 μg/mL
  Growth temperature: 37°C
  Growth strain: NEB Stable
  Copy number: High Copy
Gene/Insert
  Gene/Insert name: ZBTB37
  Species: H. sapiens (human)
  Insert size (bp): 1613
  Entrez Gene: ZBTB37 (a.k.a. ZNF908, MGC2629, D430004I08Rik)
  Promoter: EF1a
  Cloning method: Unknown
  Sequencing primers: 5′ GGGTGGAGACTGAAGTTAGGCCAG; 3′ CACATAGCGTAAAAGGAGCAACATAG
Terms and licenses: Academic/Nonprofit Terms; Industry Terms: Not Available to Industry
Depositor comments: XM_006711578,XM_005245546,NM_001122770,XM_017002556,ENST00000427304,ENST00000367701 . The transcription factor ORF portion of this plasmid was synthesized by Genewiz. Please test multiple small colonies in case of plasmid recombination. To make this collection available in a timely manner, a portion of this collection was not fully sequenced by Addgene. If an Addgene verified full plasmid sequence is not available, please contact us prior to placing an order to request the full sequence.
How to cite: TFORF2107 was a gift from Feng Zhang (Addgene plasmid # 141926 ; http://n2t.net/addgene:141926 ; RRID:Addgene_141926)
