[The description below was written by a language model from this plasmid's Addgene catalogue record and pLannotate feature annotations shown in this document.]
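Description:
TFORF2107 is a lentiviral mammalian expression plasmid built on the pLX_TRC317 backbone and carrying the human transcription factor ZBTB37, a protein thought to act in transcriptional regulation. It belongs to a barcoded transcription factor ORF collection in which each clone pairs an ORF with a unique 24-bp barcode, so that the factor present in a given cell can be identified in pooled overexpression screens such as those used to study directed differentiation. In bacteria the plasmid is maintained by a high-copy ColE1/pUC-type origin and selected with ampicillin through the bla gene. An f1 origin and remnants of a lac/T7/T3 cloning region are also present in the backbone.

The viral portion follows a third-generation, self-inactivating design. An RSV promoter drives a truncated HIV-1 5' LTR, followed by the Ψ packaging signal with a gag fragment, the Rev response element for nuclear export of the genomic RNA, a cPPT/CTS element, and a ΔU3 3' LTR followed by an SV40 polyadenylation signal. Two expression units lie between the LTRs. An SV40 early promoter drives puromycin N-acetyltransferase for selection of transduced mammalian cells. Downstream, the strong constitutive EF-1α promoter drives the synthesized ZBTB37 ORF, and a WPRE follows to enhance transcript stability and expression.

The annotated coding region is about 1.5 kb, slightly shorter than the 1,613 bp catalogued insert. The feature table does not annotate the barcode itself, so its exact position is not stated. A short U6 promoter fragment is called between the ORF and the WPRE, and it may simply be a flanking or priming sequence. The depositor notes that the plasmid can be prone to recombination.
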