Features (pLannotate 1.2.2; 31 found; start..end, strand, type, name):
      5..231     +  promoter       RSV promoter: Rous sarcoma virus enhancer/promoter
    232..412     +  LTR            5' LTR (truncated): truncated 5' long terminal repeat (LTR) from HIV-1
    459..584     +  misc_feature   HIV-1 Ψ: packaging signal of human immunodeficiency virus type 1
    568..931     +  CDS            HIV-1 gag (fragment): gag protein from human immunodeficiency virus 1; gag
   1077..1310    +  misc_feature   RRE: The Rev response element (RRE) of HIV-1 allows for Rev-dependent mRNA export from the nucleus to the cytoplasm.
   1687..1713    +  CDS            Rev (fragment): human immunodeficiency virus 1 (HIV-1) Rev protein; rev; enhances nuclear export of unspliced and incompletely spliced viral mRNAs
   1720..1743    +  promoter       SV40 promoter (fragment): SV40 early promoter
   1744..1815    +  promoter       SV40 promoter (fragment): SV40 enhancer and early promoter
   1839..1974    +  rep_origin     SV40 ori: SV40 origin of replication
   2020..2616    +  CDS            PuroR (fragment): puromycin N-acetyltransferase; pac from Streptomyces; confers resistance to puromycin
   2665..2782    +  misc_feature   cPPT/CTS: central polypurine tract and central termination sequence of HIV-1
   2847..2913    +  CDS            small t antigen (fragment): SV40 (simian virus 40) small t antigen
   2920..4098    +  promoter       EF-1α promoter: strong constitutive promoter for human elongation factor EF-1α
   4115..5623    +  CDS            ZBTB37: ZBT37_HUMAN - Experimental evidence at transcript level: Swiss-Prot protein existence level 2. May be involved in transcriptional regulation. From Homo sapiens (Human).
   5639..5692    +  promoter       U6 promoter (fragment): RNA polymerase III promoter for human U6 snRNA
   5734..6322    +  misc_feature   WPRE: woodchuck hepatitis virus posttranscriptional regulatory element
   6373..6392    +  misc_feature   cPPT/CTS (fragment): central polypurine tract and central termination sequence of HIV-1
   6394..6627    +  LTR            3' LTR (ΔU3): self-inactivating 3' long terminal repeat (LTR) from HIV-1
   6705..6826    +  polyA_signal   SV40 poly(A) signal: SV40 polyadenylation signal
   6866..7001    +  rep_origin     SV40 ori: SV40 origin of replication
   7022..7040    -  promoter       T7 promoter: promoter for bacteriophage T7 RNA polymerase
   7048..7203    +  CDS            lacZα (fragment): LacZα fragment of β-galactosidase; lacZ fragment
   7208..7636    +  rep_origin     f1 ori (sequence partly withheld): f1 bacteriophage origin of replication; arrow indicates direction of (+) strand synthesis
   7689..7793    +  promoter       AmpR promoter: bla
   7794..8654    +  CDS            AmpR: β-lactamase; bla; confers resistance to ampicillin, carbenicillin, and related antibiotics
   8825..9413    +  rep_origin     ori: high-copy-number ColE1/pMB1/pBR322/pUC origin of replication
   9596..9688    +  CDS            lacI (fragment): lac repressor; lacI; The lac repressor binds to the lac operator to inhibit transcription in E. coli. This inhibition can be relieved by adding lactose or isopropyl-β-D-thiogalactopyranoside (IPTG).
   9701..9722    +  protein_bind   CAP binding site: CAP binding activates transcription in the presence of cAMP. E. coli catabolite activator protein
   9737..9767    +  promoter       lac promoter: promoter for the E. coli lac operon
   9775..9791    +  protein_bind   lac operator: The lac repressor binds to the lac operator to inhibit transcription in E. coli. This inhibition can be relieved by adding lactose or isopropyl-β-D-thiogalactopyranoside (IPTG). lac repressor encoded by lacI
   9836..9854    +  promoter       T3 promoter: promoter for bacteriophage T3 RNA polymerase
>Addgene plasmid #141926 | TFORF2107 | addgene full sequence | sequence record 415081 | Addgene NGS Result
TTAATGTAGTCTTATGCAATACTCTTGTAGTCTTGCAACATGGTAACGATGAGTTAGCAACATGCCTTAC
AAGGAGAGAAAAAGCACCGTGCATGCCGATTGGTGGAAGTAAGGTGGTACGATCGTGCCTTATTAGGAAG
GCAACAGACGGGTCTGACATGGATTGGACGAACCACTGAATTGCCGCATTGCAGAGATATTGTATTTAAG
TGCCTAGCTCGATACATAAACGGGTCTCTCTGGTTAGACCAGATCTGAGCCTGGGAGCTCTCTGGCTAAC
TAGGGAACCCACTGCTTAAGCCTCAATAAAGCTTGCCTTGAGTGCTTCAAGTAGTGTGTGCCCGTCTGTT
GTGTGACTCTGGTAACTAGAGATCCCTCAGACCCTTTTAGTCAGTGTGGAAAATCTCTAGCAGTGGCGCC
CGAACAGGGACTTGAAAGCGAAAGGGAAACCAGAGGAGCTCTCTCGACGCAGGACTCGGCTTGCTGAAGC
GCGCACGGCAAGAGGCGAGGGGCGGCGACTGGTGAGTACGCCAAAAATTTTGACTAGCGGAGGCTAGAAG
GAGAGAGATGGGTGCGAGAGCGTCAGTATTAAGCGGGGGAGAATTAGATCGCGATGGGAAAAAATTCGGT
TAAGGCCAGGGGGAAAGAAAAAATATAAATTAAAACATATAGTATGGGCAAGCAGGGAGCTAGAACGATT
CGCAGTTAATCCTGGCCTGTTAGAAACATCAGAAGGCTGTAGACAAATACTGGGACAGCTACAACCATCC
CTTCAGACAGGATCAGAAGAACTTAGATCATTATATAATACAGTAGCAACCCTCTATTGTGTGCATCAAA
GGATAGAGATAAAAGACACCAAGGAAGCTTTAGACAAGATAGAGGAAGAGCAAAACAAAAGTAAGACCAC
CGCACAGCAAGCGGCCGCTGATCTTCAGACCTGGAGGAGGAGATATGAGGGACAATTGGAGAAGTGAATT
ATATAAATATAAAGTAGTAAAAATTGAACCATTAGGAGTAGCACCCACCAAGGCAAAGAGAAGAGTGGTG
CAGAGAGAAAAAAGAGCAGTGGGAATAGGAGCTTTGTTCCTTGGGTTCTTGGGAGCAGCAGGAAGCACTA
TGGGCGCAGCGTCAATGACGCTGACGGTACAGGCCAGACAATTATTGTCTGGTATAGTGCAGCAGCAGAA
CAATTTGCTGAGGGCTATTGAGGCGCAACAGCATCTGTTGCAACTCACAGTCTGGGGCATCAAGCAGCTC
CAGGCAAGAATCCTGGCTGTGGAAAGATACCTAAAGGATCAACAGCTCCTGGGGATTTGGGGTTGCTCTG
GAAAACTCATTTGCACCACTGCTGTGCCTTGGAATGCTAGTTGGAGTAATAAATCTCTGGAACAGATTTG
GAATCACACGACCTGGATGGAGTGGGACAGAGAAATTAACAATTACACAAGCTTAATACACTCCTTAATT
GAAGAATCGCAAAACCAGCAAGAAAAGAATGAACAAGAATTATTGGAATTAGATAAATGGGCAAGTTTGT
GGAATTGGTTTAACATAACAAATTGGCTGTGGTATATAAAATTATTCATAATGATAGTAGGAGGCTTGGT
AGGTTTAAGAATAGTTTTTGCTGTACTTTCTATAGTGAATAGAGTTAGGCAGGGATATTCACCATTATCG
TTTCAGACCCACCTCCCAACCCCGAGGGGACCCATGCATTGCATCTCAATTAGTCAGCAACCAGGTGTGG
AAAGTCCCCAGGCTCCCCAGCAGGCAGAAGTATGCAAAGCATGCGTCTCAATTAGTCAGCAACCATAGTC
CCGCCCCTAACTCCGCCCATCCCGCCCCTAACTCCGCCCAGTTCCGCCCATTCTCCGCCCCATGGCTGAC
TAATTTTTTTTATTTATGCAGAGGCCGAGGCCGCCTCGGCCTCTGAGCTATTCCAGAAGTAGTGAGGAGG
CTTTTTTGGAGGCCTAGGCTTTTGCAAAAAGCTTTCTAGAGGTACCACCGGAGCTTACCATGACCGAGTA
CAAGCCCACGGTGCGCCTCGCCACCCGCGACGACGTCCCCAGGGCCGTACGCACCCTCGCCGCCGCGTTC
GCCGACTACCCCGCCACGCGCCACACCGTCGATCCGGACCGCCACATCGAGCGGGTCACCGAGCTGCAAG
AACTCTTCCTCACGCGCGTCGGGCTCGACATCGGCAAGGTGTGGGTCGCGGACGACGGCGCCGCCGTGGC
GGTCTGGACCACGCCGGAGAGCGTCGAAGCGGGGGCGGTGTTCGCCGAGATCGGCCCGCGCATGGCCGAG
TTGAGCGGTTCCCGGCTGGCCGCGCAGCAACAGATGGAAGGCCTCCTGGCGCCGCACCGGCCCAAGGAGC
CCGCGTGGTTCCTGGCCACCGTCGGCGTCTCGCCCGACCACCAGGGCAAGGGTCTGGGCAGCGCCGTCGT
GCTCCCCGGAGTGGAGGCGGCCGAGCGCGCCGGGGTGCCCGCCTTCCTGGAGACCTCCGCGCCCCGCAAC
CTCCCCTTCTACGAGCGGCTCGGCTTCACCGTCACCGCCGACGTCGAGGTGCCCGAAGGACCGCGCACCT
GGTGCATGACCCGCAAGCCCGGTGCCAGTTAACGAATTCTAGATCTTGAGACAAATGGCAGTATTCATCC
ACAATTTTAAAAGAAAAGGGGGGATTGGGGGGTACAGTGCAGGGGAAAGAATAGTAGACATAATAGCAAC
AGACATACAAACTAAAGAATTACAAAAACAAATTACAAAAATTCAAAATTTTCGGGTTTATTACAGGGAC
AGCAGAGATCCACTTTGGCGCCGGCTCGAGGCCTGCAGGTGCAAAGATGGATAAAGTTTTAAACAGAGAG
GAATCTTTGCAGCTAATGGACCTTCTAGGTCTTGAAAGGAGTGGGAATTGGCTCCGGTGCCCGTCAGTGG
GCAGAGCGCACATCGCCCACAGTCCCCGAGAAGTTGGGGGGAGGGGTCGGCAATTGAACCGGTGCCTAGA
GAAGGTGGCGCGGGGTAAACTGGGAAAGTGATGTCGTGTACTGGCTCCGCCTTTTTCCCGAGGGTGGGGG
AGAACCGTATATAAGTGCAGTAGTCGCCGTGAACGTTCTTTTTCGCAACGGGTTTGCCGCCAGAACACAG
GTAAGTGCCGTGTGTGGTTCCCGCGGGCCTGGCCTCTTTACGGGTTATGGCCCTTGCGTGCCTTGAATTA
CTTCCACCTGGCTGCAGTACGTGATTCTTGATCCCGAGCTTCGGGTTGGAAGTGGGTGGGAGAGTTCGAG
GCCTTGCGCTTAAGGAGCCCCTTCGCCTCGTGCTTGAGTTGAGGCCTGGCCTGGGCGCTGGGGCCGCCGC
GTGCGAATCTGGTGGCACCTTCGCGCCTGTCTCGCTGCTTTCGATAAGTCTCTAGCCATTTAAAATTTTT
GATGACCTGCTGCGACGCTTTTTTTCTGGCAAGATAGTCTTGTAAATGCGGGCCAAGATCTGCACACTGG
TATTTCGGTTTTTGGGGCCGCGGGCGGCGACGGGGCCCGTGCGTCCCAGCGCACATGTTCGGCGAGGCGG
GGCCTGCGAGCGCGGCCACCGAGAATCGGACGGGGGTAGTCTCAAGCTGGCCGGCCTGCTCTGGTGCCTG
GCCTCGCGCCGCCGTGTATCGCCCCGCCCTGGGCGGCAAGGCTGGCCCGGTCGGCACCAGTTGCGTGAGC
GGAAAGATGGCCGCTTCCCGGCCCTGCTGCAGGGAGCTCAAAATGGAGGACGCGGCGCTCGGGAGAGCGG
GCGGGTGAGTCACCCACACAAAGGAAAAGGGCCTTTCCGTCCTCAGCCGTCGCTTCATGTGACTCCACGG
AGTACCGGGCGCCGTCCAGGCACCTCGATTAGTTCTCGAGCTTTTGGAGTACGTCGTCTTTAGGTTGGGG
GGAGGGGTTTTATGCGATGGAGTTTCCCCACACTGAGTGGGTGGAGACTGAAGTTAGGCCAGCTTGGCAC
TTGATGTAATTCTCCTTGGAATTTGCCCTTTTTGAGTTTGGATCTTGGTTCATTCTCAAGCCTCAGACAG
TGGTTCAAAGTTTTTTTCTTCCATTTCAGGTGTCGTGAGGCTAGCACCGCCACCATGGAGAAAGGTGGGA
ACATACAATTGGAGATTCCTGACTTCAGCAACTCTGTCCTGAGCCATCTAAACCAGTTGCGCATGCAGGG
CCGTCTCTGTGATATTGTGGTCAATGTGCAAGGACAAGCTTTTCGGGCTCACAAAGTGGTGCTGGCTGCC
AGCTCCCCCTATTTCCGGGATCACATGTCCTTGAATGAGATGAGTACAGTCTCCATTTCAGTCATCAAGA
ACCCTACTGTTTTTGAACAGCTCCTTTCTTTCTGTTACACAGGGCGGATATGCCTGCAACTGGCAGATAT
CATCAGCTACCTAACAGCTGCCAGTTTTCTGCAAATGCAGCATATTATAGACAAATGTACACAGATCCTG
GAGGGCATTCATTTCAAAATTAATGTGGCTGAGGTTGAAGCAGAATTAAGTCAAACAAGGACAAAGCATC
AAGAGAGACCTCCAGAGTCTCACAGGGTTACACCAAATCTCAACCGCTCCCTTAGCCCACGACATAATAC
CCCAAAGGGAAACCGGCGAGGTCAGGTTAGTGCTGTGCTGGATATCAGAGAGCTAAGTCCTCCTGAGGAG
TCCACCAGCCCTCAGATCATTGAACCAAGTTCTGATGTAGAGAGCCGGGAGCCCATTCTTCGGATCAACC
GAGCAGGACAGTGGTATGTGGAGACAGGAGTGGCGGACCGTGGGGGTCGGAGTGATGATGAAGTTAGAGT
TCTTGGAGCAGTACACATCAAAACTGAAAATCTGGAGGAGTGGCTTGGGCCTGAGAATCAGCCTTCTGGA
GAAGATGGGAGTAGTGCAGAGGAAGTAACAGCCATGGTGATTGATACCACAGGCCATGGTTCTGTAGGAC
AGGAAAATTATACTTTAGGGTCTTCAGGAGCCAAGGTGGCTCGGCCAACAAGCAGTGAAGTTGACAGATT
TAGCCCCTCCGGCAGTGTTGTTCCCTTGACAGAGAGACACAGAGCCAGAAGTGAGTCTCCTGGGAGAATG
GATGAGCCTAAGCAACCCAGCTCCCAGGTAGAAGAGTCAGCAATGATGGGAGTAAGTGGCTATGTGGAGT
ATCTCCGAGAGCAGGAAGTATCTGAGCGGTGGTTCCGGTACAACCCTCGTCTCACCTGCATCTATTGCGC
CAAATCTTTCAACCAGAAGGGAAGCCTGGACCGCCACATGCGCCTACACATGGGGATCACACCATTCGTC
TGCCGCATGTGTGGCAAGAAGTATACCCGGAAAGATCAGCTGGAGTATCATATCCGCAAGCACACAGGCA
ACAAGCCCTTTCACTGTCATGTCTGTGGCAAAAGTTTCCCCTTCCAGGCCATCTTGAATCAGCACTTTCG
CAAAAACCACCCTGGCTGTATACCCCTGGAGGGGCCTCACAGCATCTCCCCTGAAACAACTGTCACATCT
CGAGGACAAGCTGAGGAAGAGTCACCTTCACAGGAAGAGACAGTTGCTCCTGGGGAAGCTGTCCAGGGCT
CTGTGTCCACCACTGGGCCAGACTAGTAATGAACTAGTCCGTAACTTGAAAGTATTTCGATTTCTTGGCT
TTATATATCTTGTGGAAAGGACGATGATGGGCCCGTTAGAGAGCCAGTACGCGTTAAGTCGACAATCAAC
CTCTGGATTACAAAATTTGTGAAAGATTGACTGGTATTCTTAACTATGTTGCTCCTTTTACGCTATGTGG
ATACGCTGCTTTAATGCCTTTGTATCATGCTATTGCTTCCCGTATGGCTTTCATTTTCTCCTCCTTGTAT
AAATCCTGGTTGCTGTCTCTTTATGAGGAGTTGTGGCCCGTTGTCAGGCAACGTGGCGTGGTGTGCACTG
TGTTTGCTGACGCAACCCCCACTGGTTGGGGCATTGCCACCACCTGTCAGCTCCTTTCCGGGACTTTCGC
TTTCCCCCTCCCTATTGCCACGGCGGAACTCATCGCCGCCTGCCTTGCCCGCTGCTGGACAGGGGCTCGG
CTGTTGGGCACTGACAATTCCGTGGTGTTGTCGGGGAAATCATCGTCCTTTCCTTGGCTGCTCGCCTGTG
TTGCCACCTGGATTCTGCGCGGGACGTCCTTCTGCTACGTCCCTTCGGCCCTCAATCCAGCGGACCTTCC
TTCCCGCGGCCTGCTGCCGGCTCTGCGGCCTCTTCCGCGTCTTCGCCTTCGCCCTCAGACGAGTCGGATC
TCCCTTTGGGCCGCCTCCCCGCGTCGACTTTAAGACCAATGACTTACAAGGCAGCTGTAGATCTTAGCCA
CTTTTTAAAAGAAAAGGGGGGACTGGAAGGGCTAATTCACTCCCAACGAAGACAAGATCTGCTTTTTGCT
TGTACTGGGTCTCTCTGGTTAGACCAGATCTGAGCCTGGGAGCTCTCTGGCTAACTAGGGAACCCACTGC
TTAAGCCTCAATAAAGCTTGCCTTGAGTGCTTCAAGTAGTGTGTGCCCGTCTGTTGTGTGACTCTGGTAA
CTAGAGATCCCTCAGACCCTTTTAGTCAGTGTGGAAAATCTCTAGCAGTACGTATAGTAGTTCATGTCAT
CTTATTATTCAGTATTTATAACTTGCAAAGAAATGAATATCAGAGAGTGAGAGGAACTTGTTTATTGCAG
CTTATAATGGTTACAAATAAAGCAATAGCATCACAAATTTCACAAATAAAGCATTTTTTTCACTGCATTC
TAGTTGTGGTTTGTCCAAACTCATCAATGTATCTTATCATGTCTGGCTCTAGCTATCCCGCCCCTAACTC
CGCCCATCCCGCCCCTAACTCCGCCCAGTTCCGCCCATTCTCCGCCCCATGGCTGACTAATTTTTTTTAT
TTATGCAGAGGCCGAGGCCGCCTCGGCCTCTGAGCTATTCCAGAAGTAGTGAGGAGGCTTTTTTGGAGGC
CTAGGGACGTACCCAATTCGCCCTATAGTGAGTCGTATTACGCGCGCTCACTGGCCGTCGTTTTACAACG
TCGTGACTGGGAAAACCCTGGCGTTACCCAACTTAATCGCCTTGCAGCACATCCCCCTTTCGCCAGCTGG
CGTAATAGCGAAGAGGCCCGCACCGATCGCCCTTCCCAACAGTTGCGCAGCCTGAATGGCGAATGGG
[124 nt withheld, positions 7208-7331]
C
[91 nt withheld, positions 7333-7423]
A
[49 nt withheld, positions 7425-7473]
CCTTTGACGTTGGAGTCCACGTTCTTT
[37 nt withheld, positions 7501-7537]
ACCCTATCTCGGTCTATTCTTTTGATTTATAAGGGATTTTGCCGATTTCGGCCTATTGGTTAAAAAATGA
GCTGATTTAACAAAAATTTAACGCGAATTTTAACAAAATATTAACGCTTACAATTTAGGTGGCACTTTTC
GGGGAAATGTGCGCGGAACCCCTATTTGTTTATTTTTCTAAATACATTCAAATATGTATCCGCTCATGAG
ACAATAACCCTGATAAATGCTTCAATAATATTGAAAAAGGAAGAGTATGAGTATTCAACATTTCCGTGTC
GCCCTTATTCCCTTTTTTGCGGCATTTTGCCTTCCTGTTTTTGCTCACCCAGAAACGCTGGTGAAAGTAA
AAGATGCTGAAGATCAGTTGGGTGCACGAGTGGGTTACATCGAACTGGATCTCAACAGCGGTAAGATCCT
TGAGAGTTTTCGCCCCGAAGAACGTTTTCCAATGATGAGCACTTTTAAAGTTCTGCTATGTGGCGCGGTA
TTATCCCGTATTGACGCCGGGCAAGAGCAACTCGGTCGCCGCATACACTATTCTCAGAATGACTTGGTTG
AGTACTCACCAGTCACAGAAAAGCATCTTACGGATGGCATGACAGTAAGAGAATTATGCAGTGCTGCCAT
AACCATGAGTGATAACACTGCGGCCAACTTACTTCTGACAACGATCGGAGGACCGAAGGAGCTAACCGCT
TTTTTGCACAACATGGGGGATCATGTAACTCGCCTTGATCGTTGGGAACCGGAGCTGAATGAAGCCATAC
CAAACGACGAGCGTGACACCACGATGCCTGTAGCAATGGCAACAACGTTGCGCAAACTATTAACTGGCGA
ACTACTTACTCTAGCTTCCCGGCAACAATTAATAGACTGGATGGAGGCGGATAAAGTTGCAGGACCACTT
CTGCGCTCGGCCCTTCCGGCTGGCTGGTTTATTGCTGATAAATCTGGAGCCGGTGAGCGTGGGTCTCGCG
GTATCATTGCAGCACTGGGGCCAGATGGTAAGCCCTCCCGTATCGTAGTTATCTACACGACGGGGAGTCA
GGCAACTATGGATGAACGAAATAGACAGATCGCTGAGATAGGTGCCTCACTGATTAAGCATTGGTAACTG
TCAGACCAAGTTTACTCATATATACTTTAGATTGATTTAAAACTTCATTTTTAATTTAAAAGGATCTAGG
TGAAGATCCTTTTTGATAATCTCATGACCAAAATCCCTTAACGTGAGTTTTCGTTCCACTGAGCGTCAGA
CCCCGTAGAAAAGATCAAAGGATCTTCTTGAGATCCTTTTTTTCTGCGCGTAATCTGCTGCTTGCAAACA
AAAAAACCACCGCTACCAGCGGTGGTTTGTTTGCCGGATCAAGAGCTACCAACTCTTTTTCCGAAGGTAA
CTGGCTTCAGCAGAGCGCAGATACCAAATACTGTTCTTCTAGTGTAGCCGTAGTTAGGCCACCACTTCAA
GAACTCTGTAGCACCGCCTACATACCTCGCTCTGCTAATCCTGTTACCAGTGGCTGCTGCCAGTGGCGAT
AAGTCGTGTCTTACCGGGTTGGACTCAAGACGATAGTTACCGGATAAGGCGCAGCGGTCGGGCTGAACGG
GGGGTTCGTGCACACAGCCCAGCTTGGAGCGAACGACCTACACCGAACTGAGATACCTACAGCGTGAGCT
ATGAGAAAGCGCCACGCTTCCCGAAGGGAGAAAGGCGGACAGGTATCCGGTAAGCGGCAGGGTCGGAACA
GGAGAGCGCACGAGGGAGCTTCCAGGGGGAAACGCCTGGTATCTTTATAGTCCTGTCGGGTTTCGCCACC
TCTGACTTGAGCGTCGATTTTTGTGATGCTCGTCAGGGGGGCGGAGCCTATGGAAAAACGCCAGCAACGC
GGCCTTTTTACGGTTCCTGGCCTTTTGCTGGCCTTTTGCTCACATGTTCTTTCCTGCGTTATCCCCTGAT
TCTGTGGATAACCGTATTACCGCCTTTGAGTGAGCTGATACCGCTCGCCGCAGCCGAACGACCGAGCGCA
GCGAGTCAGTGAGCGAGGAAGCGGAAGAGCGCCCAATACGCAAACCGCCTCTCCCCGCGCGTTGGCCGAT
TCATTAATGCAGCTGGCACGACAGGTTTCCCGACTGGAAAGCGGGCAGTGAGCGCAACGCAATTAATGTG
AGTTAGCTCACTCATTAGGCACCCCAGGCTTTACACTTTATGCTTCCGGCTCGTATGTTGTGTGGAATTG
TGAGCGGATAACAATTTCACACAGGAAACAGCTATGACCATGATTACGCCAAGCGCGCAATTAACCCTCA
CTAAAGGGAACAAAAGCTGGAGCTGCAAGC
