>Addgene plasmid #141926 | TFORF2107 | depositor partial sequence | sequence record 277915 | Insert
ACCGCCACCATGGAGAAAGGTGGGAACATACAATTGGAGATTCCTGACTTCAGCAACTCTGTCCTGAGCC
ATCTAAACCAGTTGCGCATGCAGGGCCGTCTCTGTGATATTGTGGTCAATGTGCAAGGACAAGCTTTTCG
GGCTCACAAAGTGGTGCTGGCTGCCAGCTCCCCCTATTTCCGGGATCACATGTCCTTGAATGAGATGAGT
ACAGTCTCCATTTCAGTCATCAAGAACCCTACTGTTTTTGAACAGCTCCTTTCTTTCTGTTACACAGGGC
GGATATGCCTGCAACTGGCAGATATCATCAGCTACCTAACAGCTGCCAGTTTTCTGCAAATGCAGCATAT
TATAGACAAATGTACACAGATCCTGGAGGGCATTCATTTCAAAATTAATGTGGCTGAGGTTGAAGCAGAA
TTAAGTCAAACAAGGACAAAGCATCAAGAGAGACCTCCAGAGTCTCACAGGGTTACACCAAATCTCAACC
GCTCCCTTAGCCCACGACATAATACCCCAAAGGGAAACCGGCGAGGTCAGGTTAGTGCTGTGCTGGATAT
CAGAGAGCTAAGTCCTCCTGAGGAGTCCACCAGCCCTCAGATCATTGAACCAAGTTCTGATGTAGAGAGC
CGGGAGCCCATTCTTCGGATCAACCGAGCAGGACAGTGGTATGTGGAGACAGGAGTGGCGGACCGTGGGG
GTCGGAGTGATGATGAAGTTAGAGTTCTTGGAGCAGTACACATCAAAACTGAAAATCTGGAGGAGTGGCT
TGGGCCTGAGAATCAGCCTTCTGGAGAAGATGGGAGTAGTGCAGAGGAAGTAACAGCCATGGTGATTGAT
ACCACAGGCCATGGTTCTGTAGGACAGGAAAATTATACTTTAGGGTCTTCAGGAGCCAAGGTGGCTCGGC
CAACAAGCAGTGAAGTTGACAGATTTAGCCCCTCCGGCAGTGTTGTTCCCTTGACAGAGAGACACAGAGC
CAGAAGTGAGTCTCCTGGGAGAATGGATGAGCCTAAGCAACCCAGCTCCCAGGTAGAAGAGTCAGCAATG
ATGGGAGTAAGTGGCTATGTGGAGTATCTCCGAGAGCAGGAAGTATCTGAGCGGTGGTTCCGGTACAACC
CTCGTCTCACCTGCATCTATTGCGCCAAATCTTTCAACCAGAAGGGAAGCCTGGACCGCCACATGCGCCT
ACACATGGGGATCACACCATTCGTCTGCCGCATGTGTGGCAAGAAGTATACCCGGAAAGATCAGCTGGAG
TATCATATCCGCAAGCACACAGGCAACAAGCCCTTTCACTGTCATGTCTGTGGCAAAAGTTTCCCCTTCC
AGGCCATCTTGAATCAGCACTTTCGCAAAAACCACCCTGGCTGTATACCCCTGGAGGGGCCTCACAGCAT
CTCCCCTGAAACAACTGTCACATCTCGAGGACAAGCTGAGGAAGAGTCACCTTCACAGGAAGAGACAGTT
GCTCCTGGGGAAGCTGTCCAGGGCTCTGTGTCCACCACTGGGCCAGACTAGTAATGAACTAGTCCGTAAC
TTGAAAGTATTTCGATTTCTTGGCTTTATATATCTTGTGGAAAGGACGATGATGGGCCCGTTAGAGAGCC
AGT
