>Addgene plasmid #141926 | TFORF2107 | depositor partial sequence | sequence record 277916 | Barcode
TGATGGGCCCGTTAGAGAGCCAGT
